Addgene plasmid #217318: pLSPR33
Purpose: TEF1(p)-mNeonGreen:amdS fusion reporter
Depositing lab: James Fraser. Depositing organization: University of Queensland. Publication: A Chimeric ORF Fusion Phenotypic Reporter for Cryptococcus neoformans. Phillips-Rose LS, Yu CK, West NP, Fraser JA. J Fungi (Basel). 2024 Aug 12;10(8):567. doi: 10.3390/jof10080567. PubMed 39194893.
Backbone
  Vector backbone: pSDMA57
  Backbone manufacturer: Stratagene
  Total vector size (bp): 10326
  Vector type: Yeast Expression
  Selectable markers: amdS
Growth in bacteria
  Bacterial resistance: Ampicillin, 100 μg/mL
  Growth temperature: 37°C
  Growth strain: NEB Stable
  Copy number: High Copy
Gene/Insert
  Gene/Insert name: Acetamidase (alt name: amdS)
  Species: Aspergillus nidulans
  Insert size (bp): 4327
  Promoter: TEF1
  Tag / fusion protein: mNeonGreen (N terminal on insert)
  Cloning method: Gibson Cloning
  Sequencing primers: 5′ M13F; 3′ M13R
Terms and licenses: Academic/Nonprofit Terms; Industry Terms: Not Available to Industry
Depositor comments: Contains the mNeonGreen amdS2 fusion reporter in the multicloning site of pSDMA57 which is a modified pBluescript II -SK backbone vector. The vector is designed integration into the Cryptococcus neoformans genome via homologous recombination with the Safe Haven site. This construct contains the native C. neoformans TEF1 promoter upstream of the fusion reporter.
How to cite: pLSPR33 was a gift from James Fraser (Addgene plasmid # 217318 ; http://n2t.net/addgene:217318 ; RRID:Addgene_217318)
