[The description below was written by a language model from this plasmid's Addgene catalogue record and pLannotate feature annotations shown in this document.]
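Description:
pLSPR33 is an integrative expression plasmid for the pathogenic yeast Cryptococcus neoformans, built on pSDMA57, a modified pBluescript II SK(-) vector. In E. coli it is maintained at high copy through the ColE1/pUC-type origin and selected with ampicillin via the AmpR (β-lactamase) cassette. Remnants of the pBluescript architecture are still annotated, including fragments of the f1/M13 phage origin, lacZα, the lac promoter and operator, and the flanking T7 and T3 promoters. The catalogue lists a size of about 10.3 kb, in close agreement with the 10,339 nt sequenced record. The plasmid has no fungal replication origin in the annotation. Instead, according to the depositor, it is designed to integrate into the C. neoformans genome by homologous recombination at the Safe Haven site, although the targeting homology itself is not annotated in the feature table.

The payload, assembled by Gibson cloning into the multiple cloning site, is a chimeric open reading frame in which mNeonGreen is fused to the N terminus of the Aspergillus nidulans acetamidase gene amdS (described by the depositor as amdS2). It is driven by the native C. neoformans TEF1 promoter, which is not separately annotated but would lie upstream of mNeonGreen. amdS appears as two fragments separated by a short gap, which may reflect an intron or a sequence difference; the record does not say. Acetamidase allows acetamide to be used as a sole carbon or nitrogen source, so the fusion couples a fluorescent readout to a growth-based phenotype. The table also shows a neo (nptII) coding sequence on the opposite strand, although the catalogue names only amdS as the selectable marker and does not state the role of neo. The construct serves as the TEF1-driven version of this fusion phenotypic reporter.
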