Features (pLannotate 1.2.2; 17 found; start..end, strand, type, name):
      3..19      +  rep_origin     f1 ori (fragment): f1 bacteriophage origin of replication; arrow indicates direction of (+) strand synthesis
   1826..2617    -  CDS            neo: KKA2_KLEPN - Also known as kan, nptII. Experimental evidence at protein level: Swiss-Prot protein existence level 1. Resistance to kanamycin, neomycin, paromomycin, ribostamycin, butirosin and gentamicin B. From Klebsiella pneumoniae.
   3456..3587    +  rep_origin     M13 ori (fragment): M13 bacteriophage origin of replication; arrow indicates direction of (+) strand synthesis
   3591..3746    -  CDS            lacZα (fragment): LacZα fragment of β-galactosidase; lacZ fragment
   3754..3772    +  promoter       T7 promoter: promoter for bacteriophage T7 RNA polymerase
   3781..3800    -  misc_feature   MCS (fragment): pBluescript multiple cloning site
   5023..5730    +  CDS            mNeonGreen: mNeonGreen is a basic (constitutively fluorescent) green/yellow fluorescent protein published in 2013, derived from Branchiostoma lanceolatum. It is reported to be a very rapidly-maturing monomer with moderate acid sensitivity.
   5755..7071    +  CDS            amdS (fragment): AMDS_EMENI - Experimental evidence at transcript level: Swiss-Prot protein existence level 2. Allows acetamide to be used as a sole carbon or nitrogen source. From Emericella nidulans (strain FGSC A4 / ATCC 38163 / CBS 112.46 / NRRL 194 / M139) (Aspergillus nidulans).
   7157..7483    +  CDS            amdS (fragment): AMDS_EMENI - Experimental evidence at transcript level: Swiss-Prot protein existence level 2. Allows acetamide to be used as a sole carbon or nitrogen source. From Emericella nidulans (strain FGSC A4 / ATCC 38163 / CBS 112.46 / NRRL 194 / M139) (Aspergillus nidulans).
   8150..8168    -  promoter       T3 promoter: promoter for bacteriophage T3 RNA polymerase
   8213..8229    -  protein_bind   lac operator: The lac repressor binds to the lac operator to inhibit transcription in E. coli. This inhibition can be relieved by adding lactose or isopropyl-β-D-thiogalactopyranoside (IPTG). lac repressor encoded by lacI
   8237..8267    -  promoter       lac promoter: promoter for the E. coli lac operon
   8282..8303    -  protein_bind   CAP binding site: CAP binding activates transcription in the presence of cAMP. E. coli catabolite activator protein
   8316..8408    -  CDS            lacI (fragment): lac repressor; lacI; The lac repressor binds to the lac operator to inhibit transcription in E. coli. This inhibition can be relieved by adding lactose or isopropyl-β-D-thiogalactopyranoside (IPTG).
   8591..9179    -  rep_origin     ori: high-copy-number ColE1/pMB1/pBR322/pUC origin of replication
   9350..10210   -  CDS            AmpR: β-lactamase; bla; confers resistance to ampicillin, carbenicillin, and related antibiotics
  10211..10315   -  promoter       AmpR promoter: bla
>Addgene plasmid #217318 | pLSPR33 | addgene full sequence | sequence record 443450 | Addgene NGS Result
TGACGCGCCCTGTAGCGGCAAGATCTGCCCATAGACTTCAAATCATGGAATTGGACGTTTATCTTCTTGC
TTTGGATATCCACCCTATCGTACAATCTTGGCACTTTGGATCATACGAGGCACTTTGCGGACTAGGGAAT
GGTTATCATCAATTTCTTGGACCTCTCCATGACACCTGGCATCGTCGAGCTACCACAGCCCCCTGAATTC
TTAAAGGCGAACCCCCCTTCCTAGGAACCTTGAGCGCTGGACTGGATGGCACTCTGAGACCGCCTATGCT
TAAGGACGCGAGCTTACCCTTCCATTGATGGAAGTCGATCATTTATGATAATAGAACACGGCGGAACTTG
ACTTTACAGGCCAAGGGAAGCAACAGGAGAAGAAGCTAAGGTTATAACAGGCTCAGCATATTTGTATATA
CGGTGCCATTCAACGCTGAACACTTTGTACTCACGGTCTGCCCGTTGAATAACACCATCTGCTGATGATC
ATCCCAATTTGTGAGTCTTATTTGCCATTGATCCTGGTGTATAACCGATACTGAAGCCCTTTAGGTCTGA
TCAGTTATAGACGTGGTATATTCATTCTTCCTAGATTAGCTATGCCGAAAGAGATGGATACCTTGATGTG
ACTGGAATGCCATGAAGCAGGAGATTGTAGCAGCTCAAATTGGAGAAGGATGTTGCAACCGTCGGCCGTG
AAGGTCTTGTCATATCTTTGTCTGCCTGGGAGAATATGTACAAGTGCCCCGATGTTACTGATGGAAAACA
TCGTGTGGCGCGCCACGATACTTGTGTTAATTAAACCAAACCAGTCTGTGCCAAGTGGATTGCTTATGCA
TCGAGTGGCGAGCCCACTGACCTCTGGGCCCCTTTTTTGAACTATAAAAAGCGGCCAAGTCTGATTTCGG
TCTCACAATCATCAACATCGACTTCTCTTTTCGCCTCGATCAACCTAAACAACGGTCACTCAGCCATGAA
CTGGACAATGGAATATTTCGCCTTGCCTTGGATCTTTGGCCTCTAGACTCAATCAACGTCAGGATAAAGG
TGAGCATAGGTTGCTCACTCACTGTAGCCTTTTTTTCCCTTCTTCTTGGTCCAGATGGTTCCCAAGGCTC
TATAAAGTGTATCTGTCAGTTCCACTTCCTTACTCCGAAGCGATTCAGAGTTGTAAAGTGCGTCTGACCC
CCTGATTATATCTCAAAGTCCCTTCACAAATTCAGACATGATGCGATAAAGTGCCGGATTGTCATTCGCG
TCTTGTGACTGTATAGAAAGTGCCGGCATCCTCTTTTCTTTTCCTCTTTGGCCGAGCGACTCAGAGTTGT
GAAGCCTGCTGGTATCTGTCTGTTCCCTTGCCCTGATAAAGAATATCGAAGAGCATTTCTTTGATTCACA
ATACGTTGACGAATGGTGTGATGGATCCTAAGCAGCGCCAGCCCTTTGAACTTGTGTCGAAAAAAAAAAA
AAAACAGCATATGATACGTAAAGGGAAGAAAAGGATGGAGCTGACTGTTTTGACAGGCATAATTTTGAGC
GTGCTTCATTGGCCGGTTTATCTGTATTAACACGGAAGAGATGTAGAAACTAGCTTCCTGGTTTCAGAGA
CAAGGAGCCATGAAGATCCTGAGGATTCAACGGCGTTGCTGAGGGTGGGAAGGATGGTATTGTTGTCTGT
AGATAGATTAATGGGCATATAATGTCAAAAAAGATGATTGACACGATGTCTGTCTCGAATTCGCAGTGTG
CTAAAATTGTATCACTTCTCTAATATGTATATATACACCCTCTAAGGAAAATTAACCCCTTACCGCCTTC
ACTCAGAAGAACTCGTCAAGAAGGCGATAGAAGGCGATGCGCTGCGAATCGGGAGCGGCGATACCGTAAA
GCACGAGGAAGCGGTCAGCCCATTCGCCGCCAAGCTCTTCAGCAATATCACGGGTAGCCAACGCTATGTC
CTGATAGCGGTCCGCCACACCCAGCCGGCCACAGTCGATGAATCCAGAAAAGCGGCCATTTTCCACCATG
ATATTCGGCAAGCAGGCATCGCCATGGGTCACGACGAGATCCTCGCCGTCGGGCATGCGCGCCTTGAGCC
TGGCGAACAGTTCGGCTGGCGCGAGCCCCTGATGCTCTTCGTCCAGATCATCCTGATCGACAAGACCGGC
TTCCATCCGAGTACGTGCTCGCTCGATGCGATGTTTCGCTTGGTGGTCGAATGGGCAGGTAGCCGGATCA
AGCGTATGCAGCCGCCGCATTGCATCAGCCATGATGGATACTTTCTCGGCAGGAGCAAGGTGGGATGACA
GGAGATCCTGCCCCGGCACTTCGCCCAATAGCAGCCAGTCCCTTCCCGCTTCAGTGACAACGTCGAGCAC
AGCTGCGCAAGGAACGCCCGTCGTGGCCAGCCACGATAGCCGCGCTGCCTCGTCCTGCAGTTCATTCAGG
GCACCGGACAGGTCGGTCTTGACAAAAAGAACCGGGCGCCCCTGCGCTGACAGCCGGAACACGGCGGCAT
CAGAGCAGCCGATTGTCTGTTGTGCCCAGTCATAGCCGAATAGCCTCTCCACCCAAGCGGCCGGAGAACC
TGCGTGCAATCCATCTTGTTCAATCATAGACATGTTGGGCGAGTTTACTAATGGAAAAAGACAATTAGCA
AAGAGGCTGCATATTAGGAGACGCGGTGAAGATTGGGGAGGACAATAGGGTCCGTGCACCAAAAAGTCCT
GACGGCAGCTCTGTTCAACGCACATCCATCTCTTCCAGCTATGCGTGTGGCACCAGCACGGATGGATTGT
TGCACCAAAAGGACAAGGCGAGATGGATGCAGGTCGAGGCGATGCGGTGCTATCGGCCCTCGTTGTCGAA
CGCCACGTCGTCCTCTCGGCGACCGTCAATCCTGGAAGGAAATGACCAAGCGTGCACCCAGCATCCAGCA
TCCAACATCCAGCACCCAGCACCTAGCACCCATGATCCAATGGCCGGCATGCAGATCAGCGTGGGGAGAG
CACCATCTAGCAGCCCCTGGCAGGCCCAGCATTGTGCTCGGATGTGCGATAGGCGGTGGGTGCGATAAGG
TGGATTAGTGGAGGATGGAGGACTGAGTGGCGGGCAAGGGAAGGGGGCGGGAAGATGACTCACCTTGGGC
AGTGGGTGGGGGATGCGGTATAGGGGATGTATGTGGATGCTGGCGGAGGATAGAAGCTGTAAGCTGAGCT
GGTGCCAACGGTGACGCTGTGAGAGTGGTCTCGGCGACCCTGACGGCGACTCGGCGTTACCCCGTGTGGC
ACACCGGACGCGCGTCGAGTGACGTTGCTGCTATTGTTGTTACCATCATCCTCTCCTCCGACAACCATAC
ACTCAGTGCACACCATGCCACTCGAATCCTGCATGCTTATGTGAGTCCTCCCCTTCCCGTGCGCCGCTCT
CCAGCTCACATCCTCGCAGCCATGGACTCAACCCTATCTCGGTCTATTCTTTTGATTTATAAGGGATTTT
GCCGATTTCGGCCTATTGGTTAAAAAAATGAGCTGATTTAACAAAAATTTAACGCGAATTTTAACAAAAT
ATTAACGCTTACAATTTCCATTCGCCATTCAGGCTGCGCAACTGTTGGGAAGGGCGATCGGTGCGGGCCT
CTTCGCTATTACGCCAGCTGGCGAAAGGGGGATGTGCTGCAAGGCGATTAAGTTGGGTAACGCCAGGGTT
TTCCCAGTCACGACGTTGTAAAACGACGGCCAGTGAGCGCGCGTAATACGACTCACTATAGGGCGAATTG
GGTACCGGGCCCCCCCTCGACATTCTATGCTATACGGTACAAGATTGTGGCTACTATGCAAGCTCCATAG
CGAATGATCTTACACTGACCTTGTCGACCGTTCTGAATGATTAACAATGGTCGCAAGTGTGGTTGACCCA
CCTGCGGGCGCTTCTTAACTATCTATCATCGGTATGTCAAGTATCACTCCCTTTAAACAAAAGAATAAGA
GCATAATACAGCAGTCTCATCATGGCAACCCTTCGCGCAATGTACAAAAAGCAGCCAGAAGCCCCCACGC
ACAAGCAATAATGTCGTGTTCTACCCTGCCATGAACAAGCGTCATGGCCATTAGCGAACGCCCCAATATT
CAGCCCCATTCGCCAAGCAAGTTGCCTCGCCCCCTTCCCAGAAGATCATGGGCATCTCGTCTTCTTCTAA
TTTCGCATTTTGTGAAGCTCCATTCATGCACGTCGGCTTCTGGACGACTCTTATCATATGCATTGGCCTG
CTCGGTGTGAGGATGAGCCACTCCCACATGTTTAGACGGCAGGGGCCTCTTGCCACCCGTTGAATTTTTG
GTGCGAAGACGTGCCTGGGAACGACCTCCACTTTAAATTTCTCCGTTGTTGCGGTCGCTCCATCCTCCTC
ACATTTCTTGCCTCCTAAGTCCCATGTGCCACACTCGGTGAAAAACGGAGTTTGATACGGATGAAATTTC
CAGTGAGCTTTTCACATTCTGGAGGTTTCGAAAAAAATTGTGGGATTTTCTGAATTAATCCGAGAATCCG
CCCTGCCCATCAACCGGAAAGAATTAAATCCCTCGCACATTCCTTTCTCCCACCACCTTCTTTATCTCTA
CATTCTTTAACCAAAACACCTAGGTGAGTACCCAAAGTCTTTTGACACCTTTGAAAATCCGCGCCAGTCG
TAGGGCACGTAAAACAATTCTCGCTGGTGGCTTCTGCAGGTGAAGTCGGGGCAGAGTGGAGCTGAGCATG
GTCGACCACCCACATCATTCTGTCTTGTTTTTGGCGATGTCTTCCATGCTTTTGCCCTCATCTGTTGCGT
CGACTGCAGAGTACTGTTTTGCCACTACTGAGCTCAACATGGGCTTGTGTGTGGTGAAGAAAAAAATTTG
GTGGCTCTTGAAAATTTTCAACCCATCGGATACATGCCCTTCCAACTCACAACGCCCTAACACTTTATTG
TCCTATCATTGCCTCTTCGCACATGCTAACGATCTCCACAGAAAACTTCAAAATGGTCTCCAAGGGCGAG
GAGGACAACATGGCCTCTCTCCCTGCCACTCACGAGTTGCACATCTTCGGCTCCATCAACGGTGTCGACT
TCGACATGGTCGGTCAGGGCACCGGCAACCCTAACGACGGTTACGAGGAGTTGAACCTTAAGTCCACCAA
GGGTGACCTCCAGTTCTCCCCCTGGATTCTTGTCCCTCACATCGGCTACGGCTTCCACCAGTACCTTCCC
TACCCTGACGGCATGTCCCCTTTCCAGGCCGCCATGGTTGACGGCTCCGGTTACCAGGTCCACCGTACTA
TGCAGTTCGAGGACGGTGCCTCCCTTACTGTTAACTACCGTTACACCTACGAGGGTTCCCACATCAAGGG
TGAGGCCCAGGTCAAGGGCACTGGTTTCCCTGCTGACGGTCCTGTCATGACCAACTCCCTTACCGCTGCC
GACTGGTGCAGGTCCAAGAAGACTTACCCCAACGACAAGACCATCATCTCCACCTTCAAGTGGTCCTACA
CCACTGGTAACGGCAAGCGTTACCGATCCACTGCCCGAACCACCTACACCTTCGCCAAGCCTATGGCCGC
TAACTACCTTAAGAACCAGCCCATGTACGTTTTCCGTAAGACCGAGCTCAAGCACTCCAAGACCGAGCTC
AACTTCAAGGAGTGGCAGAAGGCCTTCACCGACGTCATGGGCATGGACGAGCTTTACAAGGGTTCTGGCG
GTGGTGGCTCCGGCATGCCTCAGTCCTGGGAGGAGCTCGCCGCTGACAAGCGTGCCCGTCTCGCTAAGAC
CATCCCTGACGAGTGGAAGGTCCAGACCCTCCCTGCCGAGGACTCCGTTATTGACTTCCCTAAGAAGTCT
GGCATCCTTTCTGAGGCCGAGCTCAAGATCACTGAGGCCTCCGCTGCTGACCTTGTCTCCAAGCTCGCCG
CCGGTGAGTTGACCTCTGTCGAGGTTACCCTTGCTTTCTGTAAGCGAGCTGCTATCGCCCAGCAGTTGAC
TAACTGCGCCCACGAGTTCTTCCCTGACGCCGCTCTCGCCCAGGCTAGGGAGCTCGACGAGTACTACGCT
AAGCACAAGAGGCCCGTTGGTCCTCTCCACGGCCTCCCCATCTCTCTCAAGGACCAGCTTCGAGTCAAGG
GCTACGAGACTTCTATGGGCTACATCTCTTGGCTTAACAAGTACGACGAGGGCGACTCTGTTCTCACTAC
CATGCTCCGTAAGGCCGGTGCCGTCTTCTACGTCAAGACCTCTGTCCCCCAGACCCTCATGGTCTGCGAG
ACTGTCAACAACATCATCGGCCGTACCGTCAACCCTCGTAACAAGAACTGGTCTTGCGGCGGCTCCTCTG
GTGGTGAGGGTGCCATCGTTGGCATTCGTGGTGGCGTCATCGGTGTTGGTACCGACATTGGTGGCTCTAT
TCGAGTCCCCGCCGCCTTCAACTTCCTCTACGGTCTTAGGCCCTCCCACGGCCGACTCCCCTACGCTAAG
ATGGCCAACTCCATGGAGGGTCAGGAGACCGTCCACTCCGTTGTCGGCCCCATTACCCACTCTGTTGAGG
ACCTCCGTCTCTTCACCAAGTCCGTCCTCGGTCAGGAGCCTTGGAAGTACGACTCCAAGGTCATCCCCAT
GCCCTGGCGTCAGTCCGAGTCTGACATTATTGCCTCCAAGATCAAGAACGGCGGCCTCAACATCGGCTAC
TACAACTTCGACGGCAACGTCCTTCCTCACCCTCCTATCCTCCGTGGCGTCGAGACCACCGTCGCCGCTC
TCGCCAAGGCCGGTCACACCGTCACCCCCTGGACCCCTTACAAGCACGACTTCGGCCACGACCTCATCTC
CCACATCTACGCCGCTGACGGCTCCGCCGACGTTATGCGTGACATCTCCGCTTCCGGCGAGCCCGCCATT
CCTAACATCAAGGACCTTCTCAACCCCAACATCAAGGCTGTTAACATGAACGAGCTCTGGGACACCCACC
TCCAGAAGTGGAACTACCAGATGGAGTACCTTGAGAAGTGGCGAGAGGCTGAGGAGAAGGCCGGCAAGGA
GGTGAGTAGATCACAATTTGTAACAGGTTGGATGATAAGTCCCCGGTCTAACATGTAGCGACGACACTGA
AGCTCACTTCTTGTAGCTCGACGCCATCATCGCCCCCATTACCCCTACCGCTGCCGTTCGACACGACCAG
TTCCGATACTACGGCTACGCCTCTGTCATCAACCTCCTCGACTTCACCTCCGTCGTTGTTCCCGTTACCT
TCGCCGACAAGAACATCGACAAGAAGAACGAGTCCTTCAAGGCCGTTTCCGAGCTTGACGCCCTCGTCCA
GGAGGAGTACGACCCCGAGGCCTACCACGGCGCTCCCGTTGCTGTCCAGGTTATCGGTCGAAGGCTCTCC
GAGGAGAGGACCTTGGCCATTGCTGAGGAGGTCGGCAAGTTGCTCGGTAACGTCGTCACTCCTTAGAAGG
TTGAGCGCGTAATAGTGGGTTGGTCTTGTCTCTATCCATTCATCTGTGAGACATACTGATTTCAACTTTT
TCATCAGATAATAAGGATGGTGTGAGATAAGCAAGGCTGGGTTATGAGGTTTGGGACTAGATGGTGTTTC
GCGTCTAAAGGTGAGTCTTCGTTGGTTCAATCACATTGATCTGATCGCTGATCAATTGTCAGCCTCTGAA
TGTGCTCTTGAAGAAAATGGTTGTCTGTAAGAATCCAGAACCAAAAACGGTCATTTCAAGTATGTATCCT
CCGTGAAGTTCCTTTAGCTCTTGCTAATATTGGACTTTAGCGTGCTTTAGCCAAAGACAGGGTCGCGAGG
TTAAGAGGATGGGCCAGGAAAAATCTAAGTTAGATTTGTCACACAAAGAAAAAGATTGTCTCAGTTTTGG
TTTTGTTTGGTTTGATTTATGCATAGGAAATATTTATGATCGAAATCACTCATTTCCTGCTTCGTAAATA
TCATCTACTATATGCTTCGTAAATGTCCATCTCCTACATATTGTGGATATGATAAATGCAATCCTCTCGT
CTACACTCTCGGCTTATGCCTTTGTCTTCTTTGCGCTCCTTTTAGCCTTCTTTTTATTCCTAGTCTTCAA
GCCCATCGGTGGAGCTCCAGCTTTTGTTCCCTTTAGTGAGGGTTAATTGCGCGCTTGGCGTAATCATGGT
CATAGCTGTTTCCTGTGTGAAATTGTTATCCGCTCACAATTCCACACAACATACGAGCCGGAAGCATAAA
GTGTAAAGCCTGGGGTGCCTAATGAGTGAGCTAACTCACATTAATTGCGTTGCGCTCACTGCCCGCTTTC
CAGTCGGGAAACCTGTCGTGCCAGCTGCATTAATGAATCGGCCAACGCGCGGGGAGAGGCGGTTTGCGTA
TTGGGCGCTCTTCCGCTTCCTCGCTCACTGACTCGCTGCGCTCGGTCGTTCGGCTGCGGCGAGCGGTATC
AGCTCACTCAAAGGCGGTAATACGGTTATCCACAGAATCAGGGGATAACGCAGGAAAGAACATGTGAGCA
AAAGGCCAGCAAAAGGCCAGGAACCGTAAAAAGGCCGCGTTGCTGGCGTTTTTCCATAGGCTCCGCCCCC
CTGACGAGCATCACAAAAATCGACGCTCAAGTCAGAGGTGGCGAAACCCGACAGGACTATAAAGATACCA
GGCGTTTCCCCCTGGAAGCTCCCTCGTGCGCTCTCCTGTTCCGACCCTGCCGCTTACCGGATACCTGTCC
GCCTTTCTCCCTTCGGGAAGCGTGGCGCTTTCTCATAGCTCACGCTGTAGGTATCTCAGTTCGGTGTAGG
TCGTTCGCTCCAAGCTGGGCTGTGTGCACGAACCCCCCGTTCAGCCCGACCGCTGCGCCTTATCCGGTAA
CTATCGTCTTGAGTCCAACCCGGTAAGACACGACTTATCGCCACTGGCAGCAGCCACTGGTAACAGGATT
AGCAGAGCGAGGTATGTAGGCGGTGCTACAGAGTTCTTGAAGTGGTGGCCTAACTACGGCTACACTAGAA
GAACAGTATTTGGTATCTGCGCTCTGCTGAAGCCAGTTACCTTCGGAAAAAGAGTTGGTAGCTCTTGATC
CGGCAAACAAACCACCGCTGGTAGCGGTGGTTTTTTTGTTTGCAAGCAGCAGATTACGCGCAGAAAAAAA
GGATCTCAAGAAGATCCTTTGATCTTTTCTACGGGGTCTGACGCTCAGTGGAACGAAAACTCACGTTAAG
GGATTTTGGTCATGAGATTATCAAAAAGGATCTTCACCTAGATCCTTTTAAATTAAAAATGAAGTTTTAA
ATCAATCTAAAGTATATATGAGTAAACTTGGTCTGACAGTTACCAATGCTTAATCAGTGAGGCACCTATC
TCAGCGATCTGTCTATTTCGTTCATCCATAGTTGCCTGACTCCCCGTCGTGTAGATAACTACGATACGGG
AGGGCTTACCATCTGGCCCCAGTGCTGCAATGATACCGCGAGACCCACGCTCACCGGCTCCAGATTTATC
AGCAATAAACCAGCCAGCCGGAAGGGCCGAGCGCAGAAGTGGTCCTGCAACTTTATCCGCCTCCATCCAG
TCTATTAATTGTTGCCGGGAAGCTAGAGTAAGTAGTTCGCCAGTTAATAGTTTGCGCAACGTTGTTGCCA
TTGCTACAGGCATCGTGGTGTCACGCTCGTCGTTTGGTATGGCTTCATTCAGCTCCGGTTCCCAACGATC
AAGGCGAGTTACATGATCCCCCATGTTGTGCAAAAAAGCGGTTAGCTCCTTCGGTCCTCCGATCGTTGTC
AGAAGTAAGTTGGCCGCAGTGTTATCACTCATGGTTATGGCAGCACTGCATAATTCTCTTACTGTCATGC
CATCCGTAAGATGCTTTTCTGTGACTGGTGAGTACTCAACCAAGTCATTCTGAGAATAGTGTATGCGGCG
ACCGAGTTGCTCTTGCCCGGCGTCAATACGGGATAATACCGCGCCACATAGCAGAACTTTAAAAGTGCTC
ATCATTGGAAAACGTTCTTCGGGGCGAAAACTCTCAAGGATCTTACCGCTGTTGAGATCCAGTTCGATGT
AACCCACTCGTGCACCCAACTGATCTTCAGCATCTTTTACTTTCACCAGCGTTTCTGGGTGAGCAAAAAC
AGGAAGGCAAAATGCCGCAAAAAAGGGAATAAGGGCGACACGGAAATGTTGAATACTCATACTCTTCCTT
TTTCAATATTATTGAAGCATTTATCAGGGTTATTGTCTCATGAGCGGATACATATTTGAATGTATTTAGA
AAAATAAACAAATAGGGGTTCCGCGCACATTTCCCCGAAAAGTGCCACC
